Addgene plasmid #131314: hA3A-BE3 (pRZ215)
Purpose: CAG promoter expression plasmid for hA3A-XTEN linker-hSpCas9n(D10A)-UGI-NLS-P2A-EGFP.
Depositing lab: Keith Joung. Depositing organization: Massachusetts General Hospital. Publication: CRISPR DNA base editors with reduced RNA off-target and self-editing activities. Grunewald J, Zhou R, Iyer S, Lareau CA, Garcia SP, Aryee MJ, Joung JK. Nat Biotechnol. 2019 Sep 2. pii: 10.1038/s41587-019-0236-6. doi: 10.1038/s41587-019-0236-6. PubMed 31477922.
Backbone
  Vector backbone: CAG
  Backbone manufacturer: pSQT817 (Addgene #53373)
  Backbone size w/o insert (bp): 4843
  Vector type: Mammalian Expression
Growth in bacteria
  Bacterial resistance: Ampicillin, 100 μg/mL
  Growth temperature: 37°C
  Growth strain: DH5alpha
  Copy number: High Copy
Gene/Insert
  Gene/Insert name: hA3A-XTEN linker-hSpCas9n(D10A)-UGI-NLS-P2A-EGFP
  Species: H. sapiens (human); Streptococcus pyogenes, Bacillus subtilis bacteriophage PBS1, SV40
  Promoter: CAG
  Cloning method: Gibson Cloning
  Sequencing primers: 5′ CTCTGCTAACCATGTTCATGCC; 3′ CAGAGGGAAAAAGATCTCAGTGG
Resource information
  A portion of this plasmid was derived from a plasmid made by: based on JMG5377
Terms and licenses: Academic/Nonprofit Terms; Industry Terms: Not Available to Industry
How to cite: hA3A-BE3 (pRZ215) was a gift from Keith Joung (Addgene plasmid # 131314 ; http://n2t.net/addgene:131314 ; RRID:Addgene_131314)
