[The description below was written by a language model from this plasmid's Addgene catalogue record and pLannotate feature annotations shown in this document.]
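Description:
hA3A-BE3 (pRZ215) is a 10,678 bp mammalian expression plasmid built on a CAG-promoter backbone derived from pSQT817. It is maintained in E. coli through a high-copy ColE1/pUC-type origin and selected with ampicillin via the β-lactamase gene. Backbone remnants include lac promoter/operator elements, an SV40 origin and an SV40 poly(A) signal. No mammalian selection marker is annotated.

The payload is a single open reading frame driven by the CAG promoter, which comprises the CMV enhancer, the chicken β-actin promoter and a chimeric β-actin/β-globin intron. The transcript is terminated by the rabbit β-globin polyadenylation signal. The frame encodes human APOBEC3A, a single-strand-specific cytidine deaminase, joined through an XTEN linker to human-codon-optimised Streptococcus pyogenes Cas9 nickase (D10A). This is followed by the phage-derived uracil DNA glycosylase inhibitor (UGI), an SV40 nuclear localisation signal, and P2A-EGFP. In this BE3-type architecture, a separately supplied guide RNA directs the nickase to its target and the deaminase converts cytosines in the displaced strand to uracil. UGI blocks uracil excision, and nicking of the opposite strand favours a C-to-T outcome. The P2A peptide releases EGFP as a separate protein, so fluorescence marks or allows sorting of cells expressing the editor.

Two automated annotations look like nearest-match artefacts. The short "ABE(7.10) fragment" sits where the XTEN linker belongs, and the "Cas9 VQR" label conflicts with the catalogue description, which lists only the D10A nickase. The Addgene-sequenced and depositor records are the same length and carry the same features in opposite orientations. The plasmid comes from work on cytosine base editors and their RNA off-target and self-editing activities.
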