Features (pLannotate 1.2.2; 22 found; start..end, strand, type, name):
    502..556     +  CDS            lacI (fragment): lac repressor; lacI; The lac repressor binds to the lac operator to inhibit transcription in E. coli. This inhibition can be relieved by adding lactose or isopropyl-β-D-thiogalactopyranoside (IPTG).
    558..692     -  polyA_signal   SV40 poly(A) signal: SV40 polyadenylation signal
    712..847     -  rep_origin     SV40 ori: SV40 origin of replication
    871..893     -  promoter       SV40 promoter (fragment): SV40 enhancer and early promoter
    900..939     +  CDS            lacI (fragment): lac repressor; lacI; The lac repressor binds to the lac operator to inhibit transcription in E. coli. This inhibition can be relieved by adding lactose or isopropyl-β-D-thiogalactopyranoside (IPTG).
    952..973     +  protein_bind   CAP binding site: CAP binding activates transcription in the presence of cAMP. E. coli catabolite activator protein
    988..1018    +  promoter       lac promoter: promoter for the E. coli lac operon
   1022..1044    +  protein_bind   lac operator (fragment): The lac repressor binds to the lac operator to inhibit transcription in E. coli. This inhibition can be relieved by adding lactose or isopropyl-β-D-thiogalactopyranoside (IPTG). lac repressor encoded by lacI
   1427..1482    -  polyA_signal   β-globin poly(A) signal: rabbit β-globin polyadenylation signal (Gil and Proudfoot, 1987)
   1553..1624    -  CDS            HBB (fragment): HBB_PONPY - Experimental evidence at transcript level: Swiss-Prot protein existence level 2. Involved in oxygen transport from the lung to the various peripheral tissues. From Pongo pygmaeus (Bornean orangutan).
   1637..2353    -  CDS            EGFP: EGFP is a basic (constitutively fluorescent) green fluorescent protein published in 1996, derived from Aequorea victoria. It is reported to be a rapidly-maturing weak dimer with moderate acid sensitivity.
   2462..2710    -  CDS            UGI: UNGI_BPPB2 - Experimental evidence at protein level: Swiss-Prot protein existence level 1. This protein binds specifically and reversibly to the host uracil-DNA glycosylase, preventing removal of uracil residues from PBS2 DNA by the host uracil-excision repair system. From Bacillus phage PBS2 (Bacteriophage PBS2).
   2723..6823    -  CDS            Cas9 VQR: Streptococcus pyogenes Cas9 endonuclease with the D1135V/R1335Q/T1337R mutations has an altered recognition specificity for the protospacer adjacent motif (PAM) (Kleinstiver et al., 2015)
   6824..6871    -  CDS            ABE(7.10) (fragment): adenine base editor comprising wild-type E. coli TadA fused to the evolved TadA*(7.10) mutant (Gaudelli et al., 2017)
   6872..7468    -  CDS            APOBEC3A: ABC3A_HUMAN - Experimental evidence at protein level: Swiss-Prot protein existence level 1. DNA deaminase (cytidine deaminase) with restriction activity against viruses, foreign DNA and mobility of retrotransposons. Exhibits antiviral activity against adeno-associated virus (AAV) and human T- cell leukemia virus type 1 (HTLV-1) and may inhibit the mobility of LTR and non-LTR retrotransposons. Selectively targets single-stranded DNA and can deaminate both methylcytosine and cytosine in foreign DNA. Can induce somatic hypermutation in the nuclear and mitochondrial DNA. May also play a role in th
   7482..7518    -  misc_feature   MCS (fragment): multiple cloning site
   7567..8583    -  intron         chimeric intron: chimera between introns from chicken β-actin and rabbit β-globin
   8584..8861    -  promoter       chicken β-actin promoter: No description available
   8863..9242    -  enhancer       CMV enhancer: human cytomegalovirus immediate early enhancer
   9273..9377    +  promoter       AmpR promoter: bla
   9378..10238   +  CDS            AmpR: β-lactamase; bla; confers resistance to ampicillin, carbenicillin, and related antibiotics
  10409..319     +  rep_origin     ori (across the origin): high-copy-number ColE1/pMB1/pBR322/pUC origin of replication
>Addgene plasmid #131314 | hA3A-BE3 (pRZ215) | depositor full sequence | sequence record 251693 | hA3A-BE3 (pRZ215) sequence 10678 bps
GTTGGACTCAAGACGATAGTTACCGGATAAGGCGCAGCGGTCGGGCTGAACGGGGGGTTCGTGCACACAG
CCCAGCTTGGAGCGAACGACCTACACCGAACTGAGATACCTACAGCGTGAGCTATGAGAAAGCGCCACGC
TTCCCGAAGGGAGAAAGGCGGACAGGTATCCGGTAAGCGGCAGGGTCGGAACAGGAGAGCGCACGAGGGA
GCTTCCAGGGGGAAACGCCTGGTATCTTTATAGTCCTGTCGGGTTTCGCCACCTCTGACTTGAGCGTCGA
TTTTTGTGATGCTCGTCAGGGGGGCGGAGCCTATGGAAAAACGCCAGCAACGCGGCCTTTTTACGGTTCC
TGGCCTTTTGCTGGCCTTTTGCTCACATGTTCTTTCCTGCGTTATCCCCTGATTCTGTGGATAACCGTAT
TACCGCCTTTGAGTGAGCTGATACCGCTCGCCGCAGCCGAACGACCGAGCGCAGCGAGTCAGTGAGCGAG
GAAGCGGAAGAGCGCCCAATACGCAAACCGCCTCTCCCCGCGCGTTGGCCGATTCATTAATGCAGCGGAT
CCAGACATGATAAGATACATTGATGAGTTTGGACAAACCACAACTAGAATGCAGTGAAAAAAATGCTTTA
TTTGTGAAATTTGTGATGCTATTGCTTTATTTGTAACCATTATAAGCTGCAATAAACAAGTTAGCTTTTT
GCAAAAGCCTAGGCCTCCAAAAAAGCCTCCTCACTACTTCTGGAATAGCTCAGAGGCCGAGGCGGCCTCG
GCCTCTGCATAAATAAAAAAAATTAGTCAGCCATGGGGCGGAGAATGGGCGGAACTGGGCGGAGTTAGGG
GCGGGATGGGCGGAGTTAGGGGCGGGACTATGGTTGCTGACTAATTGAGATGCGGATCCGCTGGCACGAC
AGGTTTCCCGACTGGAAAGCGGGCAGTGAGCGCAACGCAATTAATGTGAGTTAGCTCACTCATTAGGCAC
CCCAGGCTTTACACTTTATGCTTCCGGCTCGTATGTTGTGTGGAATTGTGAGCGGATAACAATTTCACAC
AGGAAACAGCTATGACCATGATTACGCCAAGCTTGGGCTGCAGGTCGAGGGATCTCCATAAGAGAAGAGG
GACAGCTATGACTGGGAGTAGTCAGGAGAGGAGGAAAAATCTGGCTAGTAAAACATGTAAGGAAAATTTT
AGGGATGTTAAAGAAAAAAATAACACAAAACAAAATATAAAAAAAATCTAACCTCAAGTCAAGGCTTTTC
TATGGAATAAGGAATGGACAGCAGGGGGCTGTTTCATATACTGATGACCTCTTTATAGCCAACCTTTGTT
CATGGCAGCCAGCATATGGGCATATGTTGCCAAACTCTAAACCAAATACTCATTCTGATGTTTTAAATGA
TTTGCCCTCCCATATGTCCTTCCGAGTGAGAGACACAAAAAATTCCAACACACTATTGCAATGAAAATAA
ATTTCCTTTATTAGCCAGAAGTCAGATGCTCAAGGGGCTTCATGATGTCCCCATAATTTTTGGCAGAGGG
AAAAAGATCTCAGTGGTATTTGTGAGCCAGGGCATTGGCCACACCAGCCACCACCTTCTGATAGGCAGCC
TGCACCTGAGGAGTGCGGCCGCTTCACTTGTACAGCTCGTCCATGCCGAGAGTGATCCCGGCGGCGGTCA
CGAACTCCAGCAGGACCATGTGATCGCGCTTCTCGTTGGGGTCTTTGCTCAGGGCGGACTGGGTGCTCAG
GTAGTGGTTGTCGGGCAGCAGCACGGGGCCGTCGCCGATGGGGGTGTTCTGCTGGTAGTGGTCGGCGAGC
TGCACGCTGCCGTCCTCGATGTTGTGGCGGATCTTGAAGTTCACCTTGATGCCGTTCTTCTGCTTGTCGG
CCATGATATAGACGTTGTGGCTGTTGTAGTTGTACTCCAGCTTGTGCCCCAGGATGTTGCCGTCCTCCTT
GAAGTCGATGCCCTTCAGCTCGATGCGGTTCACCAGGGTGTCGCCCTCGAACTTCACCTCGGCGCGGGTC
TTGTAGTTGCCGTCGTCCTTGAAGAAGATGGTGCGCTCCTGGACGTAGCCTTCGGGCATGGCGGACTTGA
AGAAGTCGTGCTGCTTCATGTGGTCGGGGTAGCGGCTGAAGCACTGCACGCCGTAGGTCAGGGTGGTCAC
GAGGGTGGGCCAGGGCACGGGCAGCTTGCCGGTGGTGCAGATGAACTTCAGGGTCAGCTTGCCGTAGGTG
GCATCGCCCTCGCCCTCGCCGGACACGCTGAACTTGTGGCCGTTTACGTCGCCGTCCAGCTCGACCAGGA
TGGGCACCACCCCGGTGAACAGCTCCTCGCCCTTGCTCACCATCGGTCCAGGATTCTCTTCGACATCTCC
GGCTTGTTTCAGCAGAGAGAAGTTTGTTGCGCCGCTTCCACCGCCTCCGACTTTCCTCTTCTTCTTGGGA
GAACCACCAGAGAGCATCTTAATCTTGTTCTCACCGTTGCTATCCTGTATGACCAGAGCCCAAGGCTTGT
ATTCAGGGGCGTCGCTAGTCAGAAGCATGACATTCTCGTCGGTGCTCTCGTCGTAGGCGGTGTGCACGAG
TATATCGCTTTCCGGCTTGTTCCCAATGACTTCTTCCACCTCCTCTGGGAGCATGAGGATGGATTCCTGG
ATAACCAGTTGCTTACCGGTCTCCTTTTCAATAATATCTGACAGATTAGTAGAACCACCAGAGTCACCCC
CAAGCTGTGACAAATCTATCCGAGTTTCATATAATCCCGTGATGGATTGGTGAATCAGTGTCGCGTCTAG
CACCTCCTTGGTAGAAGTGTATCGTTTGCGATCTATCGTTGTGTCAAAATACTTGAATGCGGCTGGAGCG
CCGAGGTTGGTAAGAGTAAACAAATGGATAATATTTTCCGCCTGCTCACGTATGGGTTTATCCCTGTGCT
TGTTGTATGCGCTTAATACTTTGTCCAGATTGGCATCAGCTAGGATGACTCTCTTACTGAATTCCGAAAT
TTGCTCTATGATTTCGTCGAGATAATGTTTGTGCTGCTCAACAAAAAGTTGCTTCTGTTCGTTATCTTCA
GGTGAACCTTTCAACTTCTCGTAATGGGACGCTAAATACAGGAAATTCACGTATTTAGACGGTAGTGCGA
GTTCGTTCCCCTTTTGAAGCTCTCCGGCGCTAGCCAACATCCGTTTTCGGCCATTTTCTAACTCAAACAG
ACTATACTTTGGTAGTTTAATTATGAGATCCTTTTTTACTTCCTTGTAACCTTTCGCCTCAAGGAAGTCG
ATGGGGTTCTTTTCAAAAGACGAGCGCTCCATAATCGTTATCCCCAATAATTCTTTGACTGACTTCAGTT
TCTTGGATTTTCCCTTCTCAACTTTTGCCACTACTAGGACAGAATAGGCAACTGTAGGGCTATCGAAGCC
ACCGTACTTTTTCGGGTCCCAGTCCTTTTTACGAGCGATGAGCTTATCACTATTCCTTTTTGGAAGAATC
GATTCCTTTGAAAACCCTCCGGTCTGCACCTCAGTTTTCTTTACTATGTTGACTTGGGGCATGGACAAAA
CTTTTCTCACCGTCGCGAAGTCCCGGCCCTTATCCCATACGATTTCACCTGTCTCCCCATTGGTTTCAAT
TAAAGGTCGTTTGCGTATCTCTCCGTTTGCCAGAGTGATTTCCGTCTTAAAGAAATTCATAATGTTAGAA
TAAAAGAAGTATTTGGCTGTAGCCTTGCCTATCTCCTGTTCGCTTTTCGCGATCATCTTACGGACGTCAT
AAACTTTGTAATCACCATACACAAACTCACTTTCTAGCTTCGGGTATTTCTTAATGAGTGCGGTCCCTAC
GACGGCATTAAGATAAGCGTCGTGCGCATGGTGGTAGTTATTTATCTCCCTAACTTTATAGAATTGAAAA
TCCTTTCTGAAGTCCGACACCAATTTTGACTTTAAAGTGATTACTTTGACTTCCCGAATCAGCTTATCGT
TCTCGTCGTATTTCGTATTCATTCGGGAATCTAGTATCTGTGCAACATGCTTTGTGATTTGGCGGGTTTC
CACGAGCTGACGTTTAATAAATCCGGCCTTGTCAAGTTCAGACAAGCCACCCCTCTCAGCTTTAGTTAAG
TTATCGAACTTTCTTTGCGTTATCAGTTTCGCATTTAGGAGCTGCCGCCAATAGTTCTTCATTTTCTTTA
CGACTTCCTCGCTTGGAACATTGTCACTTTTCCCTCGGTTCTTATCCGAGCGTGTAAGCACTTTATTGTC
GATTGAATCGTCCTTCAAAAAGGATTGGGGTACAATGTGATCGACGTCGTAATCAGATAAACGGTTTATG
TCCAGTTCCTGATCAACATACATGTCCCTTCCATTTTGTAGGTAATAGAGGTAAAGTTTCTCGTTCTGCA
ATTGGGTATTTTCCACAGGATGCTCCTTTAAGATCTGGCTGCCCAGTTCTTTAATACCCTCTTCTATTCT
CTTCATCCGCTCTCGACTGTTTTTTTGCCCCTTCTGAGTCGTTTGATTTTCGCGTGCCATCTCGATTACA
ATGTTTTCCGGTTTGTGACGTCCCATGACCTTAACTAGCTCATCCACTACTTTGACTGTCTGGAGTATGC
CCTTTTTGATGGCTGGCGAACCAGCAAGATTCGCAATATGTTCGTGCAATGAGTCCCCTTGTCCGGAAAC
CTGTGCCTTTTGTATATCCTCTTTGAAGGTTAAAGAGTCATCATGGATCAGCTGCATAAAGTTCCTATTG
GCGAAGCCGTCGCTCTTTAGAAAATCGAGAATAGTTTTACCACTTTGCTTGTCTCTTATCCCGTTGATAA
GTTTCCGCGACAATCGTCCCCAGCCCGTATAGCGACGCCTCTTTAACTGTTTCATAACCTTATCGTCGAA
CAGGTGAGCGTATGTTTTTAGTCTTTCCTCAATCATTTCCCGATCTTCAAAGAGGGTAAGAGTCAACACT
ATATCTTCTAAGATATCTTCATTCTCTTCGTTATCCAGGAAGTCCTTATCTTTAATTATCTTTAGGAGGT
CATGATACGTACCAAGTGACGCATTAAATCGATCTTCTACCCCGGAGATCTCGACAGAATCGAAGCATTC
AATTTTCTTAAAGTAGTCCTCTTTCAATTGCTTAACTGTCACTTTGCGGTTGGTCTTGAATAACAGATCT
ACTATTGCTTTCTTCTGTTCTCCGCTTAGAAAGGCGGGTTTACGCATGCCCTCAGTGACATACTTAACTT
TCGTGAGTTCATTGTACACTGTGAAATACTCGTAAAGTAAACTGTGCTTAGGCAATACTTTTTCGTTCGG
TAAATTCTTGTCAAAGTTGGTCATCCTCTCGATGAACGATTGAGCTGACGCACCTTTATCGACAACTTCC
TCAAAATTCCATGGAGTAATCGTTTCTTCGGACTTTCTTGTCATCCATGCGAACCGAGAGTTCCCTCGGG
CCAGGGGTCCCACATAGTAAGGTATGCGAAAGGTTAGGATTTTCTCAATCTTTTCACGATTGTCTTTGAG
GAACGGATAAAAATCCTCCTGCCTTCTAAGTATAGCATGCAATTCGCCTAAGTGGATTTGATGTGGAATG
CTACCGTTGTCGAAAGTCCGCTGCTTTCGCAGTAGATCTTCGCGATTGAGTTTTACAAGCAACTCTTCCG
TCCCATCCATCTTCTCTAATATGGGTTTGATAAACTTGTAGAATTCCTCTTGACTCGCTCCGCCGTCAAT
ATAACCTGCGTACCCGTTTTTCGACTGATCAAAGAATATTTCCTTATATTTCTCAGGCAGTTGCTGACGG
ACTAGGGCCTTGAGAAGTGTCAAGTCTTGGTGATGTTCATCGTACCTTTTGATCATTGAAGCGGATAACG
GCGCCTTGGTAATCTCAGTATTAACTCTCAGTATGTCAGATAGGAGGATTGCATCGCTAAGGTTTTTGGC
AGCCAAAAATAAGTCCGCATACTGATCTCCAATTTGTGCCAGTAGATTGTCGAGATCGTCATCGTACGTG
TCCTTACTAAGCTGCAATTTGGCATCTTCAGCTAAGTCGAAGTTCGACTTAAAATTTGGTGTCAGGCCTA
GTGAGAGCGCTATAAGGTTACCGAACAACCCATTTTTCTTCTCTCCGGGTAATTGTGCGATCAGGTTTTC
TAGCCGTCGGGATTTAGAGAGGCGGGCGCTAAGAATAGCCTTCGCATCCACGCCACTTGCATTTATAGGG
TTCTCTTCAAACAACTGATTATAGGTTTGTACTAACTGGATGAACAGTTTGTCGACATCCGAGTTGTCCG
GATTTAGATCACCCTCAATGAGAAAGTGCCCACGGAACTTTATCATATGGGCAAGAGCCAAGTAGATTAA
CCTCAGGTCCGCTTTATCAGTTGAGTCAACTAGCTTTTTTCTGAGGTGATAAATCGTTGGGTACTTTTCA
TGATATGCCACCTCATCTACTATGTTTCCAAAGATGGGGTGCCGTTCATGTTTCTTGTCCTCTTCGACAA
GGAAGGACTCTTCCAAACGGTGAAAGAAAGAATCGTCAACTTTGGCCATCTCATTGCTAAAAATTTCTTG
TAAGTAACATATTCGGTTCTTGCGACGTGTATACCTTCTCCGAGCGGTTCGTTTCAGGCGAGTCGCCTCT
GCCGTTTCGCCACTATCGAATAGGAGGGCACCGATAAGATTCTTTTTAATCGAATGACGGTCTGTGTTCC
CCAACACCTTAAATTTCTTTGAAGGTACTTTGTATTCATCGGTTATGACAGCCCATCCAACGGAATTAGT
GCCGATGGCTAAACCAATAGAATACTTTTTATCACTTTCGGGTGTGGCGGACTCTGAGGTCCCGGGAGTC
TCGCTGCCGCTGTTTCCCTGATTCTGGAGAATGGCCCGCAGCCTCCCACTCAGGGCTTGGCTGTGCTCAT
CTAGTCCATCCCAGGGCTGGAAGGGACATCCCTGGTGGTCCACAAAGGTGTCCCAGCAGTGCTTAAATTC
ATCGTAGGTCATGATGGAGACTTGGGCCCCAGCATCCCGCAGCATTTGCAGTGCCTCCTTATATAGGGGG
TCGTAATCATAGATGCGGGCAGCGAAGATACGCAGTCTCACGTGTGTGTTCTCCTGAAGGAACGCACGCA
CTTCCCCGGCACAGCCCCAGGAGAAGCAGGGGCTCCAGGAGATGAACCAAGTGACCCTGTAGATCTGGGC
CGGGTCCAACTGCAAAGAAGGAACCAGGTCCAAGAAGCGCAGCTCCGCATGGCGGCCGTAAAAGCCACAG
AGAAGATTCTTAGCCTGGTTGTGTAGAAAGCCCCTGTGCTGGTCCATCTTGACCGAGGTGCCATTGTCCA
GGCGCTCCACTTCGTAGCACAGGTAGGTCTTATGCCTTCCAATGCCATTGTTAAAGTTGGAAGTGAATAT
GTGTGGATCCATCAAGTGTCTGGGCCCGGATGCTGGGCTGGCTTCCATGGTGGCGACCGGTGGATCCCGG
GCCCGCGGTACCGTCGACTGCAGAATTCTTTGCCAAAATGATGAGACAGCACAATAACCAGCACGTTGCC
CAGGAGCTGTAGGAAAAAGAAGAAGGCATGAACATGGTTAGCAGAGGCTCTAGAGCCGCCGGTCACACGC
CAGAAGCCGAACCCCGCCCTGCCCCGTCCCCCCCGAAGGCAGCCGTCCCCCCGCGGACAGCCCCGAGGCT
GGAGAGGGAGAAGGGGACGGCGGCGCGGCGACGCACGAAGGCCCTCCCCGCCCATTTCCTTCCTGCCGGC
GCCGCACCGCTTCGCCCCGCGCCCGCTAGAGGGGGTGCGGCGGCGCCTCCCAGATTTCGGCTCCGCACAG
ATTTGGGACAAAGGAAGTCCCTGCGCCCTCTCGCACGATTACCATAAAAGGCAATGGCTGCGGCTCGCCG
CGCCTCGACAGCCGCCGGCGCTCCGGGGGCCGCCGCGCCCCTCCCCCGAGCCCTCCCCGGCCCGAGGCGG
CCCCGCCCCGCCCGGCACCCCCACCTGCCGCCACCCCCCGCCCGGCACGGCGAGCCCCGCGCCACGCCCC
GTACGGAGCCCCGCACCCGAAGCCGGGCCGTGCTCAGCAACTCGGGGAGGGGGGTGCAGGGGGGGTTGCA
GCCCGACCGACGCGCCCACACCCCCTGCTCACCCCCCCACGCACACACCCCGCACGCAGCCTTTGTTCCC
CTCGCAGCCCCCCCCGCACCGCGGGGCACCGCCCCCGGCCGCGCTCCCCTCGCGCACACTGCGGAGCGCA
CAAAGCCCCGCGCCGCGCCCGCAGCGCTCACAGCCGCCGGGCAGCGCGGAGCCGCACGCGGCGCTCCCCA
CGCACACACACACGCACGCACCCCCCGAGCCGCTCCCCCCGCACAAAGGGCCCTCCCGGAGCCCCTCAAG
GCTTTCACGCAGCCACAGAAAAGAAACAAGCCGTCATTAAACCAAGCGCTAATTACAGCCCGGAGGAGAA
GGGCCGTCCCGCCCGCTCACCTGTGGGAGTAACGCGGTCAGTCAGAGCCGGGGCGGGCGGCGCGAGGCGG
CGGCGGAGCGGGGCACGGGGCGAAGGCAGCGCGCAGCGACTCCCGCCCGCCGCGCGCTTCGCTTTTTATA
GGGCCGCCGCCGCCGCCGCCTCGCCATAAAAGGAAACTTTCGGAGCGCGCCGCTCTGATTGGCTGCCGCC
GCACCTCTCCGCCTCGCCCCGCCCCGCCCCTCGCCCCGCCCCGCCCCGCCTGGCGCGCGCCCCCCCCCCC
CCCCCGCCCCCATCGCTGCACAAAATAATTAAAAAATAAATAAATACAAAATTGGGGGTGGGGAGGGGGG
GGAGATGGGGAGAGTGAAGCAGAACGTGGGGCTCACCTCGACCATGGTAATAGCGATGACTAATACGTAG
ATGTACTGCCAAGTAGGAAAGTCCCATAAGGTCATGTACTGGGCATAATGCCAGGCGGGCCATTTACCGT
CATTGACGTCAATAGGGGGCGTACTTGGCATATGATACACTTGATGTACTGCCAAGTGGGCAGTTTACCG
TAAATACTCCACCCATTGACGTCAATGGAAAGTCCCTATTGGCGTTACTATGGGAACATACGTCATTATT
GACGTCAATGGGCGGGGGTCGTTGGGCGGTCAGCCAGGCGGGCCATTTACCGTAAGTTATGTAACGCGGA
ACTCCATATATGGGCTATGAACTAATGACCCCGTAATTGATTACTATTAATAACTAGTCAATAATCAATG
TCGACCCAGGTGGCACTTTTCGGGGAAATGTGCGCGGAACCCCTATTTGTTTATTTTTCTAAATACATTC
AAATATGTATCCGCTCATGAGACAATAACCCTGATAAATGCTTCAATAATATTGAAAAAGGAAGAGTATG
AGTATTCAACATTTCCGTGTCGCCCTTATTCCCTTTTTTGCGGCATTTTGCCTTCCTGTTTTTGCTCACC
CAGAAACGCTGGTGAAAGTAAAAGATGCTGAAGATCAGTTGGGTGCACGAGTGGGTTACATCGAACTGGA
TCTCAACAGCGGTAAGATCCTTGAGAGTTTTCGCCCCGAAGAACGTTTTCCAATGATGAGCACTTTTAAA
GTTCTGCTATGTGGCGCGGTATTATCCCGTATTGACGCCGGGCAAGAGCAACTCGGTCGCCGCATACACT
ATTCTCAGAATGACTTGGTTGAGTACTCACCAGTCACAGAAAAGCATCTTACGGATGGCATGACAGTAAG
AGAATTATGCAGTGCTGCCATAACCATGAGTGATAACACTGCGGCCAACTTACTTCTGACAACGATCGGA
GGACCGAAGGAGCTAACCGCTTTTTTGCACAACATGGGGGATCATGTAACTCGCCTTGATCGTTGGGAAC
CGGAGCTGAATGAAGCCATACCAAACGACGAGCGTGACACCACGATGCCTGTAGCAATGGCAACAACGTT
GCGCAAACTATTAACTGGCGAACTACTTACTCTAGCTTCCCGGCAACAATTAATAGACTGGATGGAGGCG
GATAAAGTTGCAGGACCACTTCTGCGCTCGGCCCTTCCGGCTGGCTGGTTTATTGCTGATAAATCTGGAG
CCGGTGAGCGTGGGTCTCGCGGTATCATTGCAGCACTGGGGCCAGATGGTAAGCCCTCCCGTATCGTAGT
TATCTACACGACGGGGAGTCAGGCAACTATGGATGAACGAAATAGACAGATCGCTGAGATAGGTGCCTCA
CTGATTAAGCATTGGTAACTGTCAGACCAAGTTTACTCATATATACTTTAGATTGATTTAAAACTTCATT
TTTAATTTAAAAGGATCTAGGTGAAGATCCTTTTTGATAATCTCATGACCAAAATCCCTTAACGTGAGTT
TTCGTTCCACTGAGCGTCAGACCCCGTAGAAAAGATCAAAGGATCTTCTTGAGATCCTTTTTTTCTGCGC
GTAATCTGCTGCTTGCAAACAAAAAAACCACCGCTACCAGCGGTGGTTTGTTTGCCGGATCAAGAGCTAC
CAACTCTTTTTCCGAAGGTAACTGGCTTCAGCAGAGCGCAGATACCAAATACTGTTCTTCTAGTGTAGCC
GTAGTTAGGCCACCACTTCAAGAACTCTGTAGCACCGCCTACATACCTCGCTCTGCTAATCCTGTTACCA
GTGGCTGCTGCCAGTGGCGATAAGTCGTGTCTTACCGG
