Features (pLannotate 1.2.2; 22 found; start..end, strand, type, name):
    441..1301    -  CDS            AmpR: β-lactamase; bla; confers resistance to ampicillin, carbenicillin, and related antibiotics
   1302..1406    -  promoter       AmpR promoter: bla
   1437..1816    +  enhancer       CMV enhancer: human cytomegalovirus immediate early enhancer
   1818..2095    +  promoter       chicken β-actin promoter: No description available
   2096..3112    +  intron         chimeric intron: chimera between introns from chicken β-actin and rabbit β-globin
   3161..3197    +  misc_feature   MCS (fragment): multiple cloning site
   3211..3807    +  CDS            APOBEC3A: ABC3A_HUMAN - Experimental evidence at protein level: Swiss-Prot protein existence level 1. DNA deaminase (cytidine deaminase) with restriction activity against viruses, foreign DNA and mobility of retrotransposons. Exhibits antiviral activity against adeno-associated virus (AAV) and human T- cell leukemia virus type 1 (HTLV-1) and may inhibit the mobility of LTR and non-LTR retrotransposons. Selectively targets single-stranded DNA and can deaminate both methylcytosine and cytosine in foreign DNA. Can induce somatic hypermutation in the nuclear and mitochondrial DNA. May also play a role in th
   3808..3855    +  CDS            ABE(7.10) (fragment): adenine base editor comprising wild-type E. coli TadA fused to the evolved TadA*(7.10) mutant (Gaudelli et al., 2017)
   3856..7956    +  CDS            Cas9 VQR: Streptococcus pyogenes Cas9 endonuclease with the D1135V/R1335Q/T1337R mutations has an altered recognition specificity for the protospacer adjacent motif (PAM) (Kleinstiver et al., 2015)
   7969..8217    +  CDS            UGI: UNGI_BPPB2 - Experimental evidence at protein level: Swiss-Prot protein existence level 1. This protein binds specifically and reversibly to the host uracil-DNA glycosylase, preventing removal of uracil residues from PBS2 DNA by the host uracil-excision repair system. From Bacillus phage PBS2 (Bacteriophage PBS2).
   8326..9042    +  CDS            EGFP: EGFP is a basic (constitutively fluorescent) green fluorescent protein published in 1996, derived from Aequorea victoria. It is reported to be a rapidly-maturing weak dimer with moderate acid sensitivity.
   9055..9126    +  CDS            HBB (fragment): HBB_PONPY - Experimental evidence at transcript level: Swiss-Prot protein existence level 2. Involved in oxygen transport from the lung to the various peripheral tissues. From Pongo pygmaeus (Bornean orangutan).
   9197..9252    +  polyA_signal   β-globin poly(A) signal: rabbit β-globin polyadenylation signal (Gil and Proudfoot, 1987)
   9637..9653    -  protein_bind   lac operator: The lac repressor binds to the lac operator to inhibit transcription in E. coli. This inhibition can be relieved by adding lactose or isopropyl-β-D-thiogalactopyranoside (IPTG). lac repressor encoded by lacI
   9661..9691    -  promoter       lac promoter: promoter for the E. coli lac operon
   9706..9727    -  protein_bind   CAP binding site: CAP binding activates transcription in the presence of cAMP. E. coli catabolite activator protein
   9740..9779    -  CDS            lacI (fragment): lac repressor; lacI; The lac repressor binds to the lac operator to inhibit transcription in E. coli. This inhibition can be relieved by adding lactose or isopropyl-β-D-thiogalactopyranoside (IPTG).
   9786..9808    +  promoter       SV40 promoter (fragment): SV40 enhancer and early promoter
   9832..9967    +  rep_origin     SV40 ori: SV40 origin of replication
   9987..10121   +  polyA_signal   SV40 poly(A) signal: SV40 polyadenylation signal
  10123..10177   -  CDS            lacI (fragment): lac repressor; lacI; The lac repressor binds to the lac operator to inhibit transcription in E. coli. This inhibition can be relieved by adding lactose or isopropyl-β-D-thiogalactopyranoside (IPTG).
  10360..270     -  rep_origin     ori (across the origin): high-copy-number ColE1/pMB1/pBR322/pUC origin of replication
>Addgene plasmid #131314 | hA3A-BE3 (pRZ215) | addgene full sequence | sequence record 254665 | Addgene NGS Result
CCGGTAAGACACGACTTATCGCCACTGGCAGCAGCCACTGGTAACAGGATTAGCAGAGCGAGGTATGTAG
GCGGTGCTACAGAGTTCTTGAAGTGGTGGCCTAACTACGGCTACACTAGAAGAACAGTATTTGGTATCTG
CGCTCTGCTGAAGCCAGTTACCTTCGGAAAAAGAGTTGGTAGCTCTTGATCCGGCAAACAAACCACCGCT
GGTAGCGGTGGTTTTTTTGTTTGCAAGCAGCAGATTACGCGCAGAAAAAAAGGATCTCAAGAAGATCCTT
TGATCTTTTCTACGGGGTCTGACGCTCAGTGGAACGAAAACTCACGTTAAGGGATTTTGGTCATGAGATT
ATCAAAAAGGATCTTCACCTAGATCCTTTTAAATTAAAAATGAAGTTTTAAATCAATCTAAAGTATATAT
GAGTAAACTTGGTCTGACAGTTACCAATGCTTAATCAGTGAGGCACCTATCTCAGCGATCTGTCTATTTC
GTTCATCCATAGTTGCCTGACTCCCCGTCGTGTAGATAACTACGATACGGGAGGGCTTACCATCTGGCCC
CAGTGCTGCAATGATACCGCGAGACCCACGCTCACCGGCTCCAGATTTATCAGCAATAAACCAGCCAGCC
GGAAGGGCCGAGCGCAGAAGTGGTCCTGCAACTTTATCCGCCTCCATCCAGTCTATTAATTGTTGCCGGG
AAGCTAGAGTAAGTAGTTCGCCAGTTAATAGTTTGCGCAACGTTGTTGCCATTGCTACAGGCATCGTGGT
GTCACGCTCGTCGTTTGGTATGGCTTCATTCAGCTCCGGTTCCCAACGATCAAGGCGAGTTACATGATCC
CCCATGTTGTGCAAAAAAGCGGTTAGCTCCTTCGGTCCTCCGATCGTTGTCAGAAGTAAGTTGGCCGCAG
TGTTATCACTCATGGTTATGGCAGCACTGCATAATTCTCTTACTGTCATGCCATCCGTAAGATGCTTTTC
TGTGACTGGTGAGTACTCAACCAAGTCATTCTGAGAATAGTGTATGCGGCGACCGAGTTGCTCTTGCCCG
GCGTCAATACGGGATAATACCGCGCCACATAGCAGAACTTTAAAAGTGCTCATCATTGGAAAACGTTCTT
CGGGGCGAAAACTCTCAAGGATCTTACCGCTGTTGAGATCCAGTTCGATGTAACCCACTCGTGCACCCAA
CTGATCTTCAGCATCTTTTACTTTCACCAGCGTTTCTGGGTGAGCAAAAACAGGAAGGCAAAATGCCGCA
AAAAAGGGAATAAGGGCGACACGGAAATGTTGAATACTCATACTCTTCCTTTTTCAATATTATTGAAGCA
TTTATCAGGGTTATTGTCTCATGAGCGGATACATATTTGAATGTATTTAGAAAAATAAACAAATAGGGGT
TCCGCGCACATTTCCCCGAAAAGTGCCACCTGGGTCGACATTGATTATTGACTAGTTATTAATAGTAATC
AATTACGGGGTCATTAGTTCATAGCCCATATATGGAGTTCCGCGTTACATAACTTACGGTAAATGGCCCG
CCTGGCTGACCGCCCAACGACCCCCGCCCATTGACGTCAATAATGACGTATGTTCCCATAGTAACGCCAA
TAGGGACTTTCCATTGACGTCAATGGGTGGAGTATTTACGGTAAACTGCCCACTTGGCAGTACATCAAGT
GTATCATATGCCAAGTACGCCCCCTATTGACGTCAATGACGGTAAATGGCCCGCCTGGCATTATGCCCAG
TACATGACCTTATGGGACTTTCCTACTTGGCAGTACATCTACGTATTAGTCATCGCTATTACCATGGTCG
AGGTGAGCCCCACGTTCTGCTTCACTCTCCCCATCTCCCCCCCCTCCCCACCCCCAATTTTGTATTTATT
TATTTTTTAATTATTTTGTGCAGCGATGGGGGCGGGGGGGGGGGGGGGGCGCGCGCCGGGGGGGGGGGGG
GGGGGSGGGGGGSGGGGSGGGGSGRGGCGGAGAGGTGCGGCGGCAGCCAATCAGAGCGGCGCGCTCCGAA
AGTTTCCTTTTATGGCGAGGCGGCGGCGGCGGCGGCCCTATAAAAAGCGAAGCGCGCGGCGGGCGGGAGT
CGCTGCGCGCTGCCTTCGCCCCGTGCCCCGCTCCGCCGCCGCCTCGCGCCGCCCGCCCCGGCTCTGACTG
ACCGCGTTACTCCCACAGGTGAGCGGGCGGGACGGCCCTTCTCCTCCGGGCTGTAATTAGCGCTTGGTTT
AATGACGGCTTGTTTCTTTTCTGTGGCTGCGTGAAAGCCTTGAGGGGCTCCGGGAGGGCCCTTTGTGCGG
GGGGAGCGGCTCGGGGGGTGCGTGCGTGTGTGTGTGCGTGGGGAGCGCCGCGTGCGGCTCCGCGCTGCCC
GGCGGCTGTGAGCGCTGCGGGCGCGGCGCGGGGCTTTGTGCGCTCCGCAGTGTGCGCGAGGGGAGCGCGG
CCGGGGGCGGTGCCCCGCGGTGCGGGGGGGGCTGCGAGGGGAACAAAGGCTGCGTGCGGGGTGTGTGCGT
GGGGGGGTGAGCAGGGGGTGTGGGCGCGTCGGTCGGGCTGCAACCCCCCCTGCACCCCCCTCCCCGAGTT
GCTGAGCACGGCCCGGCTTCGGGTGCGGGGCTCCGTACGGGGCGTGGCGCGGGGCTCGCCGTGCCGGGCG
GGGGGTGGCGGCAGGTGGGGGTGCCGGGCGGGGCGGGGCCGCCTCGGGCCGGGGAGGGCTCGGGGGAGGG
GCGCGGCGGCCCCCGGAGCGCCGGCGGCTGTCGAGGCGCGGCGAGCCGCAGCCATTGCCTTTTATGGTAA
TCGTGCGAGAGGGCGCAGGGACTTCCTTTGTCCCAAATCTGTGCGGAGCCGAAATCTGGGAGGCGCCGCC
GCACCCCCTCTAGCGGGCGCGGGGCGAAGCGGTGCGGCGCCGGCAGGAAGGAAATGGGCGGGGAGGGCCT
TCGTGCGTCGCCGCGCCGCCGTCCCCTTCTCCCTCTCCAGCCTCGGGGCTGTCCGCGGGGGGACGGCTGC
CTTCGGGGGGGACGGGGCAGGGCGGGGTTCGGCTTCTGGCGTGTGACCGGCGGCTCTAGAGCCTCTGCTA
ACCATGTTCATGCCTTCTTCTTTTTCCTACAGCTCCTGGGCAACGTGCTGGTTATTGTGCTGTCTCATCA
TTTTGGCAAAGAATTCTGCAGTCGACGGTACCGCGGGCCCGGGATCCACCGGTCGCCACCATGGAAGCCA
GCCCAGCATCCGGGCCCAGACACTTGATGGATCCACACATATTCACTTCCAACTTTAACAATGGCATTGG
AAGGCATAAGACCTACCTGTGCTACGAAGTGGAGCGCCTGGACAATGGCACCTCGGTCAAGATGGACCAG
CACAGGGGCTTTCTACACAACCAGGCTAAGAATCTTCTCTGTGGCTTTTACGGCCGCCATGCGGAGCTGC
GCTTCTTGGACCTGGTTCCTTCTTTGCAGTTGGACCCGGCCCAGATCTACAGGGTCACTTGGTTCATCTC
CTGGAGCCCCTGCTTCTCCTGGGGCTGTGCCGGGGAAGTGCGTGCGTTCCTTCAGGAGAACACACACGTG
AGACTGCGTATCTTCGCTGCCCGCATCTATGATTACGACCCCCTATATAAGGAGGCACTGCAAATGCTGC
GGGATGCTGGGGCCCAAGTCTCCATCATGACCTACGATGAATTTAAGCACTGCTGGGACACCTTTGTGGA
CCACCAGGGATGTCCCTTCCAGCCCTGGGATGGACTAGATGAGCACAGCCAAGCCCTGAGTGGGAGGCTG
CGGGCCATTCTCCAGAATCAGGGAAACAGCGGCAGCGAGACTCCCGGGACCTCAGAGTCCGCCACACCCG
AAAGTGATAAAAAGTATTCTATTGGTTTAGCCATCGGCACTAATTCCGTTGGATGGGCTGTCATAACCGA
TGAATACAAAGTACCTTCAAAGAAATTTAAGGTGTTGGGGAACACAGACCGTCATTCGATTAAAAAGAAT
CTTATCGGTGCCCTCCTATTCGATAGTGGCGAAACGGCAGAGGCGACTCGCCTGAAACGAACCGCTCGGA
GAAGGTATACACGTCGCAAGAACCGAATATGTTACTTACAAGAAATTTTTAGCAATGAGATGGCCAAAGT
TGACGATTCTTTCTTTCACCGTTTGGAAGAGTCCTTCCTTGTCGAAGAGGACAAGAAACATGAACGGCAC
CCCATCTTTGGAAACATAGTAGATGAGGTGGCATATCATGAAAAGTACCCAACGATTTATCACCTCAGAA
AAAAGCTAGTTGACTCAACTGATAAAGCGGACCTGAGGTTAATCTACTTGGCTCTTGCCCATATGATAAA
GTTCCGTGGGCACTTTCTCATTGAGGGTGATCTAAATCCGGACAACTCGGATGTCGACAAACTGTTCATC
CAGTTAGTACAAACCTATAATCAGTTGTTTGAAGAGAACCCTATAAATGCAAGTGGCGTGGATGCGAAGG
CTATTCTTAGCGCCCGCCTCTCTAAATCCCGACGGCTAGAAAACCTGATCGCACAATTACCCGGAGAGAA
GAAAAATGGGTTGTTCGGTAACCTTATAGCGCTCTCACTAGGCCTGACACCAAATTTTAAGTCGAACTTC
GACTTAGCTGAAGATGCCAAATTGCAGCTTAGTAAGGACACGTACGATGACGATCTCGACAATCTACTGG
CACAAATTGGAGATCAGTATGCGGACTTATTTTTGGCTGCCAAAAACCTTAGCGATGCAATCCTCCTATC
TGACATACTGAGAGTTAATACTGAGATTACCAAGGCGCCGTTATCCGCTTCAATGATCAAAAGGTACGAT
GAACATCACCAAGACTTGACACTTCTCAAGGCCCTAGTCCGTCAGCAACTGCCTGAGAAATATAAGGAAA
TATTCTTTGATCAGTCGAAAAACGGGTACGCAGGTTATATTGACGGCGGAGCGAGTCAAGAGGAATTCTA
CAAGTTTATCAAACCCATATTAGAGAAGATGGATGGGACGGAAGAGTTGCTTGTAAAACTCAATCGCGAA
GATCTACTGCGAAAGCAGCGGACTTTCGACAACGGTAGCATTCCACATCAAATCCACTTAGGCGAATTGC
ATGCTATACTTAGAAGGCAGGAGGATTTTTATCCGTTCCTCAAAGACAATCGTGAAAAGATTGAGAAAAT
CCTAACCTTTCGCATACCTTACTATGTGGGACCCCTGGCCCGAGGGAACTCTCGGTTCGCATGGATGACA
AGAAAGTCCGAAGAAACGATTACTCCATGGAATTTTGAGGAAGTTGTCGATAAAGGTGCGTCAGCTCAAT
CGTTCATCGAGAGGATGACCAACTTTGACAAGAATTTACCGAACGAAAAAGTATTGCCTAAGCACAGTTT
ACTTTACGAGTATTTCACAGTGTACAATGAACTCACGAAAGTTAAGTATGTCACTGAGGGCATGCGTAAA
CCCGCCTTTCTAAGCGGAGAACAGAAGAAAGCAATAGTAGATCTGTTATTCAAGACCAACCGCAAAGTGA
CAGTTAAGCAATTGAAAGAGGACTACTTTAAGAAAATTGAATGCTTCGATTCTGTCGAGATCTCCGGGGT
AGAAGATCGATTTAATGCGTCACTTGGTACGTATCATGACCTCCTAAAGATAATTAAAGATAAGGACTTC
CTGGATAACGAAGAGAATGAAGATATCTTAGAAGATATAGTGTTGACTCTTACCCTCTTTGAAGATCGGG
AAATGATTGAGGAAAGACTAAAAACATACGCTCACCTGTTCGACGATAAGGTTATGAAACAGTTAAAGAG
GCGTCGCTATACGGGCTGGGGACGATTGTCGCGGAAACTTATCAACGGGATAAGAGACAAGCAAAGTGGT
AAAACTATTCTCGATTTTCTAAAGAGCGACGGCTTCGCCAATAGGAACTTTATGCAGCTGATCCATGATG
ACTCTTTAACCTTCAAAGAGGATATACAAAAGGCACAGGTTTCCGGACAAGGGGACTCATTGCACGAACA
TATTGCGAATCTTGCTGGTTCGCCAGCCATCAAAAAGGGCATACTCCAGACAGTCAAAGTAGTGGATGAG
CTAGTTAAGGTCATGGGACGTCACAAACCGGAAAACATTGTAATCGAGATGGCACGCGAAAATCAAACGA
CTCAGAAGGGGCAAAAAAACAGTCGAGAGCGGATGAAGAGAATAGAAGAGGGTATTAAAGAACTGGGCAG
CCAGATCTTAAAGGAGCATCCTGTGGAAAATACCCAATTGCAGAACGAGAAACTTTACCTCTATTACCTA
CAAAATGGAAGGGACATGTATGTTGATCAGGAACTGGACATAAACCGTTTATCTGATTACGACGTCGATC
ACATTGTACCCCAATCCTTTTTGAAGGACGATTCAATCGACAATAAAGTGCTTACACGCTCGGATAAGAA
CCGAGGGAAAAGTGACAATGTTCCAAGCGAGGAAGTCGTAAAGAAAATGAAGAACTATTGGCGGCAGCTC
CTAAATGCGAAACTGATAACGCAAAGAAAGTTCGATAACTTAACTAAAGCTGAGAGGGGTGGCTTGTCTG
AACTTGACAAGGCCGGATTTATTAAACGTCAGCTCGTGGAAACCCGCCAAATCACAAAGCATGTTGCACA
GATACTAGATTCCCGAATGAATACGAAATACGACGAGAACGATAAGCTGATTCGGGAAGTCAAAGTAATC
ACTTTAAAGTCAAAATTGGTGTCGGACTTCAGAAAGGATTTTCAATTCTATAAAGTTAGGGAGATAAATA
ACTACCACCATGCGCACGACGCTTATCTTAATGCCGTCGTAGGGACCGCACTCATTAAGAAATACCCGAA
GCTAGAAAGTGAGTTTGTGTATGGTGATTACAAAGTTTATGACGTCCGTAAGATGATCGCGAAAAGCGAA
CAGGAGATAGGCAAGGCTACAGCCAAATACTTCTTTTATTCTAACATTATGAATTTCTTTAAGACGGAAA
TCACTCTGGCAAACGGAGAGATACGCAAACGACCTTTAATTGAAACCAATGGGGAGACAGGTGAAATCGT
ATGGGATAAGGGCCGGGACTTCGCGACGGTGAGAAAAGTTTTGTCCATGCCCCAAGTCAACATAGTAAAG
AAAACTGAGGTGCAGACCGGAGGGTTTTCAAAGGAATCGATTCTTCCAAAAAGGAATAGTGATAAGCTCA
TCGCTCGTAAAAAGGACTGGGACCCGAAAAAGTACGGTGGCTTCGATAGCCCTACAGTTGCCTATTCTGT
CCTAGTAGTGGCAAAAGTTGAGAAGGGAAAATCCAAGAAACTGAAGTCAGTCAAAGAATTATTGGGGATA
ACGATTATGGAGCGCTCGTCTTTTGAAAAGAACCCCATCGACTTCCTTGAGGCGAAAGGTTACAAGGAAG
TAAAAAAGGATCTCATAATTAAACTACCAAAGTATAGTCTGTTTGAGTTAGAAAATGGCCGAAAACGGAT
GTTGGCTAGCGCCGGAGAGCTTCAAAAGGGGAACGAACTCGCACTACCGTCTAAATACGTGAATTTCCTG
TATTTAGCGTCCCATTACGAGAAGTTGAAAGGTTCACCTGAAGATAACGAACAGAAGCAACTTTTTGTTG
AGCAGCACAAACATTATCTCGACGAAATCATAGAGCAAATTTCGGAATTCAGTAAGAGAGTCATCCTAGC
TGATGCCAATCTGGACAAAGTATTAAGCGCATACAACAAGCACAGGGATAAACCCATACGTGAGCAGGCG
GAAAATATTATCCATTTGTTTACTCTTACCAACCTCGGCGCTCCAGCCGCATTCAAGTATTTTGACACAA
CGATAGATCGCAAACGATACACTTCTACCAAGGAGGTGCTAGACGCGACACTGATTCACCAATCCATCAC
GGGATTATATGAAACTCGGATAGATTTGTCACAGCTTGGGGGTGACTCTGGTGGTTCTACTAATCTGTCA
GATATTATTGAAAAGGAGACCGGTAAGCAACTGGTTATCCAGGAATCCATCCTCATGCTCCCAGAGGAGG
TGGAAGAAGTCATTGGGAACAAGCCGGAAAGCGATATACTCGTGCACACCGCCTACGACGAGAGCACCGA
CGAGAATGTCATGCTTCTGACTAGCGACGCCCCTGAATACAAGCCTTGGGCTCTGGTCATACAGGATAGC
AACGGTGAGAACAAGATTAAGATGCTCTCTGGTGGTTCTCCCAAGAAGAAGAGGAAAGTCGGAGGCGGTG
GAAGCGGCGCAACAAACTTCTCTCTGCTGAAACAAGCCGGAGATGTCGAAGAGAATCCTGGACCGATGGT
GAGCAAGGGCGAGGAGCTGTTCACCGGGGTGGTGCCCATCCTGGTCGAGCTGGACGGCGACGTAAACGGC
CACAAGTTCAGCGTGTCCGGCGAGGGCGAGGGCGATGCCACCTACGGCAAGCTGACCCTGAAGTTCATCT
GCACCACCGGCAAGCTGCCCGTGCCCTGGCCCACCCTCGTGACCACCCTGACCTACGGCGTGCAGTGCTT
CAGCCGCTACCCCGACCACATGAAGCAGCACGACTTCTTCAAGTCCGCCATGCCCGAAGGCTACGTCCAG
GAGCGCACCATCTTCTTCAAGGACGACGGCAACTACAAGACCCGCGCCGAGGTGAAGTTCGAGGGCGACA
CCCTGGTGAACCGCATCGAGCTGAAGGGCATCGACTTCAAGGAGGACGGCAACATCCTGGGGCACAAGCT
GGAGTACAACTACAACAGCCACAACGTCTATATCATGGCCGACAAGCAGAAGAACGGCATCAAGGTGAAC
TTCAAGATCCGCCACAACATCGAGGACGGCAGCGTGCAGCTCGCCGACCACTACCAGCAGAACACCCCCA
TCGGCGACGGCCCCGTGCTGCTGCCCGACAACCACTACCTGAGCACCCAGTCCGCCCTGAGCAAAGACCC
CAACGAGAAGCGCGATCACATGGTCCTGCTGGAGTTCGTGACCGCCGCCGGGATCACTCTCGGCATGGAC
GAGCTGTACAAGTGAAGCGGCCGCACTCCTCAGGTGCAGGCTGCCTATCAGAAGGTGGTGGCTGGTGTGG
CCAATGCCCTGGCTCACAAATACCACTGAGATCTTTTTCCCTCTGCCAAAAATTATGGGGACATCATGAA
GCCCCTTGAGCATCTGACTTCTGGCTAATAAAGGAAATTTATTTTCATTGCAATAGTGTGTTGGAATTTT
TTGTGTCTCTCACTCGGAAGGACATATGGGAGGGCAAATCATTTAAAACATCAGAATGAGTATTTGGTTT
AGAGTTTGGCAACATATGCCCATATGCTGGCTGCCATGAACAAAGGTTGGCTATAAAGAGGTCATCAGTA
TATGAAACAGCCCCCTGCTGTCCATTCCTTATTCCATAGAAAAGCCTTGACTTGAGGTTAGATTTTTTTT
ATATTTTGTTTTGTGTTATTTTTTTCTTTAACATCCCTAAAATTTTCCTTACATGTTTTACTAGCCAGAT
TTTTCCTCCTCTCCTGACTACTCCCAGTCATAGCTGTCCCTCTTCTCTTATGGAGATCCCTCGACCTGCA
GCCCAAGCTTGGCGTAATCATGGTCATAGCTGTTTCCTGTGTGAAATTGTTATCCGCTCACAATTCCACA
CAACATACGAGCCGGAAGCATAAAGTGTAAAGCCTGGGGTGCCTAATGAGTGAGCTAACTCACATTAATT
GCGTTGCGCTCACTGCCCGCTTTCCAGTCGGGAAACCTGTCGTGCCAGCGGATCCGCATCTCAATTAGTC
AGCAACCATAGTCCCGCCCCTAACTCCGCCCATCCCGCCCCTAACTCCGCCCAGTTCCGCCCATTCTCCG
CCCCATGGCTGACTAATTTTTTTTATTTATGCAGAGGCCGAGGCCGCCTCGGCCTCTGAGCTATTCCAGA
AGTAGTGAGGAGGCTTTTTTGGAGGCCTAGGCTTTTGCAAAAAGCTAACTTGTTTATTGCAGCTTATAAT
GGTTACAAATAAAGCAATAGCATCACAAATTTCACAAATAAAGCATTTTTTTCACTGCATTCTAGTTGTG
GTTTGTCCAAACTCATCAATGTATCTTATCATGTCTGGATCCGCTGCATTAATGAATCGGCCAACGCGCG
GGGAGAGGCGGTTTGCGTATTGGGCGCTCTTCCGCTTCCTCGCTCACTGACTCGCTGCGCTCGGTCGTTC
GGCTGCGGCGAGCGGTATCAGCTCACTCAAAGGCGGTAATACGGTTATCCACAGAATCAGGGGATAACGC
AGGAAAGAACATGTGAGCAAAAGGCCAGCAAAAGGCCAGGAACCGTAAAAAGGCCGCGTTGCTGGCGTTT
TTCCATAGGCTCCGCCCCCCTGACGAGCATCACAAAAATCGACGCTCAAGTCAGAGGTGGCGAAACCCGA
CAGGACTATAAAGATACCAGGCGTTTCCCCCTGGAAGCTCCCTCGTGCGCTCTCCTGTTCCGACCCTGCC
GCTTACCGGATACCTGTCCGCCTTTCTCCCTTCGGGAAGCGTGGCGCTTTCTCATAGCTCACGCTGTAGG
TATCTCAGTTCGGTGTAGGTCGTTCGCTCCAAGCTGGGCTGTGTGCACGAACCCCCCGTTCAGCCCGACC
GCTGCGCCTTATCCGGTAACTATCGTCTTGAGTCCAAC
